>Addgene plasmid #167486 | pcDNA3.1/ZMYM2-FGFR1 | addgene full sequence | sequence record 331751 | Addgene NGS Result
GACATTGATTATTGACTAGTTATTAATAGTAATCAATTACGGGGTCATTAGTTCATAGCCCATATATGGA
GTTCCGCGTTACATAACTTACGGTAAATGGCCCGCCTGGCTGACCGCCCAACGACCCCCGCCCATTGACG
TCAATAATGACGTATGTTCCCATAGTAACGCCAATAGGGACTTTCCATTGACGTCAATGGGTGGAGTATT
TACGGTAAACTGCCCACTTGGCAGTACATCAAGTGTATCATATGCCAAGTACGCCCCCTATTGACGTCAA
TGACGGTAAATGGCCCGCCTGGCATTATGCCCAGTACATGACCTTATGGGACTTTCCTACTTGGCAGTAC
ATCTACGTATTAGTCATCGCTATTACCATGGTGATGCGGTTTTGGCAGTACATCAATGGGCGTGGATAGC
GGTTTGACTCACGGGGATTTCCAAGTCTCCACCCCATTGACGTCAATGGGAGTTTGTTTTGGCACCAAAA
TCAACGGGACTTTCCAAAATGTCGTAACAACTCCGCCCCATTGACGCAAATGGGCGGTAGGCGTGTACGG
TGGGAGGTCTATATAAGCAGAGCTCTCTGGCTAACTAGAGAACCCACTGCTTACTGGCTTATCGAAATTA
ATACGACTCACTATAGGGAGACCCAAGCTGGCTAGCGTTTAAACTTAAGCTTGGTACCGAGCTCGGATCC
GCGGATCGCAGCCAGAACCGGGACCAAGAATCGCCTTCAGCCCTGTCTGGTGCATCCTTGGCAGAAAGTG
AGGAGGAAAACACCCCCATTGTTCTTTGGCATGGACACAAGTTCAGTGGGAGGATTAGAATTGACTGATC
AGACTCCTGTTTTATTAGGGAGTACGGCCATGGCAACTAGTCTCACGAATGTAGGAAACTCATTTAGTGG
TCCAGCTAATCCTTTAGTGTCTAGATCTAATAAGTTTCAGAACTCGTCAGTGGAAGATGATGATGATGTT
GTTTTTATCGAACCTGTACAACCTCCCCCACCTTCTGTACCAGTGGTAGCTGATCAAAGAACCATAACAT
TTACATCATCAAAAAATGAAGAACTACAAGGAAATGATTCCAAAATTACTCCTTCCTCAAAAGAGTTGGC
ATCTCAGAAGGGAAGTGTAAGTGAGACAATTGTCATTGATGATGAAGAGGACATGGAAACAAATCAAGGG
CAAGAGAAAAATTCCTCCAATTTTATTGAACGAAGACCTCCTGAGACTAAAAACAGAACCAATGATGTGG
ATTTCTCCACTTCCAGTTTTTCAAGAAGTAAGGTAAATGCAGGAATGGGTAATAGTGGTATCACCACAGA
ACCAGACTCTGAAATTCAGATTGCTAATGTTACAACTTTAGAAACAGGTGTAAGCTCTGTGAATGATGGC
CAATTAGAAAATACTGACGGGCGAGATATGAACTTAATGATTACACATGTAACATCACTGCAGAATACCA
ACTTGGGAGATGTCTCTAACGGACTGCAGTCAAGTAATTTTGGTGTTAATATACAAACATACACCCCATC
TTTAACTTCACAGACCAAGACTGGAGTAGGACCTTTTAATCCTGGTAGAATGAATGTGGCAGGAGACGTT
TTTCAGAATGGAGAATCTGCAACTCATCATAATCCTGATTCTTGGATCTCCCAGTCAGCTTCATTTCCCC
GTAATCAGAAACAACCAGGGGTGGACTCTTTATCACCAGTGGCCTCACTTCCTAAACAGATTTTCCAGCC
GTCTGTCCAACAGCAGCCTACTAAACCAGTTAAAGTCACTTGTGCAAACTGCAAAAAACCTTTACAGAAG
GGCCAGACAGCTTATCAACGAAAAGGATCAGCTCACCTCTTTTGTTCTACCACCTGCCTTTCTTCCTTCT
CCCACAAGCCTGCTCCAAAGAAACTCTGTGTTATGTGTAAAAAAGATATAACTACAATGAAAGGAACCAT
TGTTGCTCAAGTGGATTCAAGTGAGTCCTTCCAGGAATTCTGTAGTACATCTTGTTTATCTCTCTATGAA
GACAAACAGAATCCTACTAAAGGAGCTCTAAATAAATCAAGATGTACAATCTGTGGTAAACTAACTGAGA
TTCGCCATGAAGTCAGCTTTAAAAATATGACTCATAAGCTGTGCAGTGACCACTGCTTTAATAGATATAG
AATGGCCAATGGTTTAATAATGAATTGCTGTGAACAGTGTGGAGAGTACTTGCCCAGTAAAGGTGCTGGA
AATAATGTTCTGGTGATTGATGGTCAACAGAAAAGATTTTGCTGTCAAAGTTGTGTCAGTGAATACAAAC
AGGTAGGTAGCCATCCAAGCTTCCTGAAGGAGGTTCGAGATCACATGCAGGACTCTTTCTTAATGCAGCC
TGAGAAATATGGAAAACTGACAACTTGTACTGGTTGCCGAACACAGTGCAGGTTTTTTGATATGACTCAG
TGTATAGGTCCTAATGGATATATGGAGCCATATTGTTCAACTGCTTGTATGAACAGTCACAAGACAAAAT
ATGCAAAATCACAAAGTTTGGGAATTATTTGCCATTTTTGTAAGCGAAACTCTTTACCTCAATACCAAGC
CACAATGCCTGATGGAAAACTGTACAACTTTTGCAATTCCAGTTGTGTGGCTAAATTTCAGGCTCTAAGT
ATGCAGTCATCTCCAAATGGCCAGTTTGTAGCGCCAAGTGATATTCAGTTGAAATGCAACTACTGCAAAA
ATTCCTTTTGTTCAAAACCAGAAATCCTGGAATGGGAGAACAAAGTGCATCAGTTCTGCAGCAAAACTTG
TTCAGATGACTATAAGAAGTTGCATTGCATAGTTACATACTGCGAATACTGTCAAGAGGAGAAGACTCTT
CATGAAACAGTAAATTTCTCTGGCGTTAAGAGACCTTTCTGTAGTGAAGGCTGCAAATTATTATACAAAC
AGGATTTTGCCAGACGTTTAGGATTGAGATGTGTTACTTGCAACTATTGTTCTCAGCTATGTAAGAAGGG
AGCAACTAAAGAACTCGATGGTGTTGTGAGAGATTTCTGCAGTGAAGATTGCTGTAAAAAATTTCAGGAT
TGGTACTACAAGGCTGCAAGGTGTGACTGTTGTAAATCTCAAGGAACTCTTAAAGAGCGAGTTCAGTGGC
GTGGGGAAATGAAACATTTCTGTGATCAACATTGCTTACTGCGTTTCTACTGTCAACAAAATGAGCCCAA
CATGACAACTCAGAAAGGACCTGAAAACTTACATTATGATCAGGGTTGTCAGACATCTCGAACCAAAATG
ACAGGTTCAGCACCACCCCCTTCTCCAACACCTAACAAAGAGATGAAGAACAAAGCAGTTCTTTGCAAAC
CTTTAACAATGACAAAAGCTACTTACTGTAAACCTCACATGCAGACCAAATCTTGTCAGACAGATGATAC
TTGGAGGACAGAATATGTTCCAGTGCCTATCCCTGTGCCTGTGTATATCCCAGTTCCTATGCACATGTAC
AGTCAGAATATTCCTGTTCCTACTACAGTTCCTGTTCCTGTGTCTGCTGACTCCAGTGCATCCATGAACT
CTGGGGTTCTTCTGGTTCGGCCATCACGGCTCTCCTCCAGTGGGACTCCCATGCTAGCAGGGGTCTCTGA
GTATGAGCTTCCCGAAGACCCTCGCTGGGAGCTGCCTCGGGACAGACTGGTCTTAGGCAAACCCCTGGGA
GAGGGCTGCTTTGGGCAGGTGGTGTTGGCAGAGGCTATCGGGCTGGACAAGGACAAACCCAACCGTGTGA
CCAAAGTGGCTGTGAAGATGTTGAAGTCGGACGCAACAGAGAAAGACTTGTCAGACCTGATCTCAGAAAT
GGAGATGATGAAGATGATCGGGAAGCATAAGAATATCATCAACCTGCTGGGGGCCTGCACGCAGGATGGT
CCCTTGTATGTCATCGTGGAGTATGCCTCCAAGGGCAACCTGCGGGAGTACCTGCAGGCCCGGAGGCCCC
CAGGGCTGGAATACTGCTACAACCCCAGCCACAACCCAGAGGAGCAGCTCTCCTCCAAGGACCTGGTGTC
CTGCGCCTACCAGGTGGCCCGAGGCATGGAGTATCTGGCCTCCAAGAAGTGCATACACCGAGACCTGGCA
GCCAGGAATGTCCTGGTGACAGAGGACAATGTGATGAAGATAGCAGACTTTGGCCTCGCACGGGACATTC
ACCACATCGACTACTATAAAAAGACAACCAACGGCCGACTGCCTGTGAAGTGGATGGCACCCGAGGCATT
ATTTGACCGGATCTACACCCACCAGAGTGATGTGTGGTCTTTCGGGGTGCTCCTGTGGGAGATCTTCACT
CTGGGCGGCTCCCCATACCCCGGTGTGCCTGTGGAGGAACTTTTCAAGCTGCTGAAGGAGGGTCACCGCA
TGGACAAGCCCAGTAACTGCACCAACGAGCTGTACATGATGATGCGGGACTGCTGGCATGCAGTGCCCTC
ACAGAGACCCACCTTCAAGCAGCTGGTGGAAGACCTGGACCGCATCGTGGCCTTGACCTCCAACCAGGAG
TACCTGGACCTGTCCATGCCCCTGGACCAGTACTCCCCCAGCTTTCCCGACACCCGGAGCTCTACGTGCT
CCTCAGGGGAGGATTCCGTCTTCTCTCATGAGCCGCTGCCCGAGGAGCCCTGCCTGCCCCGACACCCAGC
CCAGCTTGCCAATGGCGGACTCAAACGCCGCTGACTGCCACCCACACGCCCTCCCCAGACTCCACCGTCA
GCTGGATCCACTAGTCCAGTGTGGTGGAATTCTGCAGATATCCAGCACAGTGGCGGCCGCTCGAGTCTAG
AGGGCCCGTTTAAACCCGCTGATCAGCCTCGACTGTGCCTTCTAGTTGCCAGCCATCTGTTGTTTGCCCC
TCCCCCGTGCCTTCCTTGACCCTGGAAGGTGCCACTCCCACTGTCCTTTCCTAATAAAATGAGGAAATTG
CATCGCATTGTCTGAGTAGGTGTCATTCTATTCTGGGGGGTGGGGTGGGGCAGGACAGCAAGGGGGAGGA
TTGGGAAGACAATAGCAGGCATGCTGGGGATGCGGTGGGCTCTATGGCTTCTGAGGCGGAAAGAACCAGC
TGGGGCTCTAGGGGGTATCCCC
[124 nt withheld, positions 5133-5256]
C
[91 nt withheld, positions 5258-5348]
A
[49 nt withheld, positions 5350-5398]
CCTTTGACGTTGGAGTCCACGTTCTTT
[37 nt withheld, positions 5426-5462]
ACCCTATCTCGGTCTATTCTTTTGATTTATAAGGGATTTTGCCGATTTCGGCCTATTGGTTAAAAAATGA
GCTGATTTAACAAAAATTTAACGCGAATTAATTCTGTGGAATGTGTGTCAGTTAGGGTGTGGAAAGTCCC
CAGGCTCCCCAGCAGGCAGAAGTATGCAAAGCATGCATCTCAATTAGTCAGCAACCAGGTGTGGAAAGTC
CCCAGGCTCCCCAGCAGGCAGAAGTATGCAAAGCATGCATCTCAATTAGTCAGCAACCATAGTCCCGCCC
CTAACTCCGCCCATCCCGCCCCTAACTCCGCCCAGTTCCGCCCATTCTCCGCCCCATGGCTGACTAATTT
TTTTTATTTATGCAGAGGCCGAGGCCGCCTCTGCCTCTGAGCTATTCCAGAAGTAGTGAGGAGGCTTTTT
TGGAGGCCTAGGCTTTTGCAAAAAGCTCCCGGGAGCTTGTATATCCATTTTCGGATCTGATCAAGAGACA
GGATGAGGATCGTTTCGCATGATTGAACAAGATGGATTGCACGCAGGTTCTCCGGCCGCTTGGGTGGAGA
GGCTATTCGGCTATGACTGGGCACAACAGACAATCGGCTGCTCTGATGCCGCCGTGTTCCGGCTGTCAGC
GCAGGGGCGCCCGGTTCTTTTTGTCAAGACCGACCTGTCCGGTGCCCTGAATGAACTGCAGGACGAGGCA
GCGCGGCTATCGTGGCTGGCCACGACGGGCGTTCCTTGCGCAGCTGTGCTCGACGTTGTCACTGAAGCGG
GAAGGGACTGGCTGCTATTGGGCGAAGTGCCGGGGCAGGATCTCCTGTCATCTCACCTTGCTCCTGCCGA
GAAAGTATCCATCATGGCTGATGCAATGCGGCGGCTGCATACGCTTGATCCGGCTACCTGCCCATTCGAC
CACCAAGCGAAACATCGCATCGAGCGAGCACGTACTCGGATGGAAGCCGGTCTTGTCGATCAGGATGATC
TGGACGAAGAGCATCAGGGGCTCGCGCCAGCCGAACTGTTCGCCAGGCTCAAGGCGCGCATGCCCGACGG
CGAGGATCTCGTCGTGACCCATGGCGATGCCTGCTTGCCGAATATCATGGTGGAAAATGGCCGCTTTTCT
GGATTCATCGACTGTGGCCGGCTGGGTGTGGCGGACCGCTATCAGGACATAGCGTTGGCTACCCGTGATA
TTGCTGAAGAGCTTGGCGGCGAATGGGCTGACCGCTTCCTCGTGCTTTACGGTATCGCCGCTCCCGATTC
GCAGCGCATCGCCTTCTATCGCCTTCTTGACGAGTTCTTCTGAGCGGGACTCTGGGGTTCGAAATGACCG
ACCAAGCGACGCCCAACCTGCCATCACGAGATTTCGATTCCACCGCCGCCTTCTATGAAAGGTTGGGCTT
CGGAATCGTTTTCCGGGACGCCGGCTGGATGATCCTCCAGCGCGGGGATCTCATGCTGGAGTTCTTCGCC
CACCCCAACTTGTTTATTGCAGCTTATAATGGTTACAAATAAAGCAATAGCATCACAAATTTCACAAATA
AAGCATTTTTTTCACTGCATTCTAGTTGTGGTTTGTCCAAACTCATCAATGTATCTTATCATGTCTGTAT
ACCGTCGACCTCTAGCTAGAGCTTGGCGTAATCATGGTCATAGCTGTTTCCTGTGTGAAATTGTTATCCG
CTCACAATTCCACACAACATACGAGCCGGAAGCATAAAGTGTAAAGCCTGGGGTGCCTAATGAGTGAGCT
AACTCACATTAATTGCGTTGCGCTCACTGCCCGCTTTCCAGTCGGGAAACCTGTCGTGCCAGCTGCATTA
ATGAATCGGCCAACGCGCGGGGAGAGGCGGTTTGCGTATTGGGCGCTCTTCCGCTTCCTCGCTCACTGAC
TCGCTGCGCTCGGTCGTTCGGCTGCGGCGAGCGGTATCAGCTCACTCAAAGGCGGTAATACGGTTATCCA
CAGAATCAGGGGATAACGCAGGAAAGAACATGTGAGCAAAAGGCCAGCAAAAGGCCAGGAACCGTAAAAA
GGCCGCGTTGCTGGCGTTTTTCCATAGGCTCCGCCCCCCTGACGAGCATCACAAAAATCGACGCTCAAGT
CAGAGGTGGCGAAACCCGACAGGACTATAAAGATACCAGGCGTTTCCCCCTGGAAGCTCCCTCGTGCGCT
CTCCTGTTCCGACCCTGCCGCTTACCGGATACCTGTCCGCCTTTCTCCCTTCGGGAAGCGTGGCGCTTTC
TCATAGCTCACGCTGTAGGTATCTCAGTTCGGTGTAGGTCGTTCGCTCCAAGCTGGGCTGTGTGCACGAA
CCCCCCGTTCAGCCCGACCGCTGCGCCTTATCCGGTAACTATCGTCTTGAGTCCAACCCGGTAAGACACG
ACTTATCGCCACTGGCAGCAGCCACTGGTAACAGGATTAGCAGAGCGAGGTATGTAGGCGGTGCTACAGA
GTTCTTGAAGTGGTGGCCTAACTACGGCTACACTAGAAGAACAGTATTTGGTATCTGCGCTCTGCTGAAG
CCAGTTACCTTCGGAAAAAGAGTTGGTAGCTCTTGATCCGGCAAACAAACCACCGCTGGTAGCGGTGGTT
TTTTTGTTTGCAAGCAGCAGATTACGCGCAGAAAAAAAGGATCTCAAGAAGATCCTTTGATCTTTTCTAC
GGGGTCTGACGCTCAGTGGAACGAAAACTCACGTTAAGGGATTTTGGTCATGAGATTATCAAAAAGGATC
TTCACCTAGATCCTTTTAAATTAAAAATGAAGTTTTAAATCAATCTAAAGTATATATGAGTAAACTTGGT
CTGACAGTTACCAATGCTTAATCAGTGAGGCACCTATCTCAGCGATCTGTCTATTTCGTTCATCCATAGT
TGCCTGACTCCCCGTCGTGTAGATAACTACGATACGGGAGGGCTTACCATCTGGCCCCAGTGCTGCAATG
ATACCGCGAGACCCACGCTCACCGGCTCCAGATTTATCAGCAATAAACCAGCCAGCCGGAAGGGCCGAGC
GCAGAAGTGGTCCTGCAACTTTATCCGCCTCCATCCAGTCTATTAATTGTTGCCGGGAAGCTAGAGTAAG
TAGTTCGCCAGTTAATAGTTTGCGCAACGTTGTTGCCATTGCTACAGGCATCGTGGTGTCACGCTCGTCG
TTTGGTATGGCTTCATTCAGCTCCGGTTCCCAACGATCAAGGCGAGTTACATGATCCCCCATGTTGTGCA
AAAAAGCGGTTAGCTCCTTCGGTCCTCCGATCGTTGTCAGAAGTAAGTTGGCCGCAGTGTTATCACTCAT
GGTTATGGCAGCACTGCATAATTCTCTTACTGTCATGCCATCCGTAAGATGCTTTTCTGTGACTGGTGAG
TACTCAACCAAGTCATTCTGAGAATAGTGTATGCGGCGACCGAGTTGCTCTTGCCCGGCGTCAATACGGG
ATAATACCGCGCCACATAGCAGAACTTTAAAAGTGCTCATCATTGGAAAACGTTCTTCGGGGCGAAAACT
CTCAAGGATCTTACCGCTGTTGAGATCCAGTTCGATGTAACCCACTCGTGCACCCAACTGATCTTCAGCA
TCTTTTACTTTCACCAGCGTTTCTGGGTGAGCAAAAACAGGAAGGCAAAATGCCGCAAAAAAGGGAATAA
GGGCGACACGGAAATGTTGAATACTCATACTCTTCCTTTTTCAATATTATTGAAGCATTTATCAGGGTTA
TTGTCTCATGAGCGGATACATATTTGAATGTATTTAGAAAAATAAACAAATAGGGGTTCCGCGCACATTT
CCCCGAAAAGTGCCACCTGACGTCGACGGATCGGGAGATCTCCCGATCCCCTATGGTGCACTCTCAGTAC
AATCTGCTCTGATGCCGCATAGTTAAGCCAGTATCTGCTCCCTGCTTGTGTGTTGGAGGTCGCTGAGTAG
TGCGCGAGCAAAATTTAAGCTACAACAAGGCAAGGCTTGACCGACAATTGCATGAAGAATCTGCTTAGGG
TTAGGCGTTTTGCGCTGCTTCGCGATGTACGGGCCAGATATACGCGTT
Features (pLannotate 1.2.2; 21 found; start..end, strand, type, name):
      1..380     +  enhancer       CMV enhancer: human cytomegalovirus immediate early enhancer
    381..584     +  promoter       CMV promoter: human cytomegalovirus (CMV) immediate early promoter
    580..613     +  LTR            5' LTR (truncated) (fragment): truncated 5' long terminal repeat (LTR) from HIV-1
    629..647     +  promoter       T7 promoter: promoter for bacteriophage T7 RNA polymerase
    801..3512    +  CDS            ZMYM2 (fragment): ZMYM2_HUMAN - Also known as FIM, RAMP, ZNF198. Experimental evidence at protein level: Swiss-Prot protein existence level 1. May function as a transcription factor. From Homo sapiens (Human).
   3540..4721    +  CDS            FGFR1 (fragment): FGFR1_HUMAN - Also known as BFGFR, CEK, FGFBR, FLG, FLT2, HBGFR. Experimental evidence at protein level: Swiss-Prot protein existence level 1. Tyrosine-protein kinase that acts as cell-surface receptor for fibroblast growth factors and plays an essential role in the regulation of embryonic development, cell proliferation, differentiation and migration. Required for normal mesoderm patterning and correct axial organization during embryonic development, normal skeletogenesis and normal development of the gonadotropin-releasing hormone (GnRH) neuronal system. Phosphorylates PLCG1, FRS2, GAB1 and
   4863..5087    +  polyA_signal   bGH poly(A) signal: bovine growth hormone polyadenylation signal
   5091..5112    +  promoter       SV40 promoter (fragment): SV40 enhancer and early promoter
   5133..5561    +  rep_origin     f1 ori (sequence partly withheld): f1 bacteriophage origin of replication; arrow indicates direction of (+) strand synthesis
   5575..5904    +  promoter       SV40 promoter: SV40 enhancer and early promoter
   5971..6762    +  CDS            neo: KKA2_KLEPN - Also known as kan, nptII. Experimental evidence at protein level: Swiss-Prot protein existence level 1. Resistance to kanamycin, neomycin, paromomycin, ribostamycin, butirosin and gentamicin B. From Klebsiella pneumoniae.
   6786..6944    +  CDS            ble (fragment): BLE_KLEPN - Experimental evidence at protein level: Swiss-Prot protein existence level 1. Binding protein with a strong affinity to the bleomycin family of antibiotics. Binds to CL990; an antimitotic-antibiotic compound. From Klebsiella pneumoniae.
   6939..7060    +  polyA_signal   SV40 poly(A) signal: SV40 polyadenylation signal
   7133..7149    -  protein_bind   lac operator: The lac repressor binds to the lac operator to inhibit transcription in E. coli. This inhibition can be relieved by adding lactose or isopropyl-β-D-thiogalactopyranoside (IPTG). lac repressor encoded by lacI
   7157..7187    -  promoter       lac promoter: promoter for the E. coli lac operon
   7202..7223    -  protein_bind   CAP binding site: CAP binding activates transcription in the presence of cAMP. E. coli catabolite activator protein
   7236..7328    -  CDS            lacI (fragment): lac repressor; lacI; The lac repressor binds to the lac operator to inhibit transcription in E. coli. This inhibition can be relieved by adding lactose or isopropyl-β-D-thiogalactopyranoside (IPTG).
   7511..8099    -  rep_origin     ori: high-copy-number ColE1/pMB1/pBR322/pUC origin of replication
   8270..9130    -  CDS            AmpR: β-lactamase; bla; confers resistance to ampicillin, carbenicillin, and related antibiotics
   9131..9235    -  promoter       AmpR promoter: bla
   9294..9346    -  misc_feature   bom (fragment): basis of mobility region from pBR322
