[The description below was written by a language model from this plasmid's Addgene catalogue record and pLannotate feature annotations shown in this document.]
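Description:
pcDNA3.1/ZMYM2-FGFR1 is a mammalian expression plasmid of about 9.5 kb built on the Invitrogen pcDNA3.1 backbone. It carries a roughly 4.1 kb human cDNA encoding the ZMYM2-FGFR1 (also called ZNF198-FGFR1) fusion, an oncogenic chimera associated with myeloid and lymphoid neoplasms. In bacteria it is maintained at high copy through a ColE1/pUC-type origin and selected with ampicillin via the β-lactamase gene. An f1 origin is also present, allowing single-stranded DNA production. For mammalian cells, an SV40 early promoter drives a neomycin phosphotransferase cassette ending in an SV40 polyadenylation signal, which permits G418 selection of stable transfectants.

The fusion cDNA was inserted as a BamHI fragment, with both sites retained, between the human cytomegalovirus immediate-early enhancer/promoter and the bovine growth hormone polyadenylation signal. This arrangement gives strong constitutive expression. A T7 promoter upstream of the insert can serve for in vitro transcription and as a sequencing primer site. The annotation shows a large N-terminal portion of ZMYM2 followed by a C-terminal fragment of FGFR1, a receptor tyrosine kinase; which FGFR1 domains are retained is not specified in the record. No epitope tag or reporter is annotated. Several small annotated fragments (a short HIV-1 LTR match, partial ble, lacI and bom segments, and lac promoter/operator elements) appear to be backbone remnants or short sequence matches rather than functional parts.

The associated work used the fusion to transform Ba/F3 cells to growth factor independence and to examine tyrosine phosphorylation of STAT1 and STAT5. The plasmid is therefore suited to studying transformation and signalling by this fusion in transfected mammalian cells.
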