Addgene plasmid #167486: pcDNA3.1/ZMYM2-FGFR1
Purpose: Mammalian expression vector for the ZMYM2-FGFR1 fusion gene associated with myeloid and lymphoid neoplasms
Depositing lab: Nicholas Cross. Depositing organization: Imperial College London. Publication: ZNF198-FGFR1 transforms Ba/F3 cells to growth factor independence and results in high level tyrosine phosphorylation of STATS 1 and 5. Smedley D, Demiroglu A, Abdul-Rauf M, Heath C, Cooper C, Shipley J, Cross NC. Neoplasia. 1999 Oct;1(4):349-55. doi: 10.1038/sj.neo.7900035. PubMed 10935490.
Backbone
  Vector backbone: pcDNA3.1
  Backbone manufacturer: Invitrogen
  Backbone size w/o insert (bp): 5427
  Total vector size (bp): 9497
  Vector type: Mammalian Expression
  Selectable markers: Neomycin (select with G418)
Growth in bacteria
  Bacterial resistance: Ampicillin, 100 μg/mL
  Growth temperature: 37°C
  Growth strain: DH5alpha
  Copy number: High Copy
Gene/Insert
  Gene/Insert name: ZMYM2-FGFR1 (alt name: ZNF198-FGFR1)
  Species: H. sapiens (human)
  Insert size (bp): 4075
  GenBank ID: NM_003453.6 NM_023110.3
  Entrez Gene: FGFR1 (a.k.a. BFGFR, CD331, CEK, ECCL, FGFBR, FGFR-1, FLG, FLT-2, FLT2, HBGFR, HH2, HRTFDS, KAL2, N-SAM, OGD, bFGF-R-1); ZMYM2 (a.k.a. FIM, MYM, NECRC, RAMP, SCLL, ZNF198)
  Cloning method: Restriction Enzyme; 5′ cloning site BamHl (not destroyed); 3′ cloning site BamHl (not destroyed)
  Sequencing primers: 5′ T7; 3′ BGH
Terms and licenses: Academic/Nonprofit Terms; Industry Terms: Not Available to Industry
How to cite: pcDNA3.1/ZMYM2-FGFR1 was a gift from Nicholas Cross (Addgene plasmid # 167486 ; http://n2t.net/addgene:167486 ; RRID:Addgene_167486)
