>Addgene plasmid #167486 | pcDNA3.1/ZMYM2-FGFR1 | depositor partial sequence | sequence record 326007 | ZMYM2-FGFR1 sequence inserted at pcDNA3.1 BamHl site
GGATCCGCGGATCGCAGCCAGAACCGGGACCAAGAATCGCCTTCAGCCCTGTCTGGTGCATCCTTGGCAG
AAAGTGAGGAGGAAAACACCCCCATTGTTCTTTGGCATGGACACAAGTTCAGTGGGAGGATTAGAATTGA
CTGATCAGACTCCTGTTTTATTAGGGAGTACGGCCATGGCAACTAGTCTCACGAATGTAGGAAACTCATT
TAGTGGTCCAGCTAATCCTTTAGTGTCTAGATCTAATAAGTTTCAGAACTCGTCAGTGGAAGATGATGAT
GATGTTGTTTTTATCGAACCTGTACAACCTCCCCCACCTTCTGTACCAGTGGTAGCTGATCAAAGAACCA
TAACATTTACATCATCAAAAAATGAAGAACTACAAGGAAATGATTCCAAAATTACTCCTTCCTCAAAAGA
GTTGGCATCTCAGAAGGGAAGTGTAAGTGAGACAATTGTCATTGATGATGAAGAGGACATGGAAACAAAT
CAAGGGCAAGAGAAAAATTCCTCCAATTTTATTGAACGAAGACCTCCTGAGACTAAAAACAGAACCAATG
ATGTGGATTTCTCCACTTCCAGTTTTTCAAGAAGTAAGGTAAATGCAGGAATGGGTAATAGTGGTATCAC
CACAGAACCAGACTCTGAAATTCAGATTGCTAATGTTACAACTTTAGAAACAGGTGTAAGCTCTGTGAAT
GATGGCCAATTAGAAAATACTGACGGGCGAGATATGAACTTAATGATTACACATGTAACATCACTGCAGA
ATACCAACTTGGGAGATGTCTCTAACGGACTGCAGTCAAGTAATTTTGGTGTTAATATACAAACATACAC
CCCATCTTTAACTTCACAGACCAAGACTGGAGTAGGACCTTTTAATCCTGGTAGAATGAATGTGGCAGGA
GACGTTTTTCAGAATGGAGAATCTGCAACTCATCATAATCCTGATTCTTGGATCTCCCAGTCAGCTTCAT
TTCCCCGTAATCAGAAACAACCAGGGGTGGACTCTTTATCACCAGTGGCCTCACTTCCTAAACAGATTTT
CCAGCCGTCTGTCCAACAGCAGCCTACTAAACCAGTTAAAGTCACTTGTGCAAACTGCAAAAAACCTTTA
CAGAAGGGCCAGACAGCTTATCAACGAAAAGGATCAGCTCACCTCTTTTGTTCTACCACCTGCCTTTCTT
CCTTCTCCCACAAGCCTGCTCCAAAGAAACTCTGTGTTATGTGTAAAAAAGATATAACTACAATGAAAGG
AACCATTGTTGCTCAAGTGGATTCAAGTGAGTCCTTCCAGGAATTCTGTAGTACATCTTGTTTATCTCTC
TATGAAGACAAACAGAATCCTACTAAAGGAGCTCTAAATAAATCAAGATGTACAATCTGTGGTAAACTAA
CTGAGATTCGCCATGAAGTCAGCTTTAAAAATATGACTCATAAGCTGTGCAGTGACCACTGCTTTAATAG
ATATAGAATGGCCAATGGTTTAATAATGAATTGCTGTGAACAGTGTGGAGAGTACTTGCCCAGTAAAGGT
GCTGGAAATAATGTTCTGGTGATTGATGGTCAACAGAAAAGATTTTGCTGTCAAAGTTGTGTCAGTGAAT
ACAAACAGGTAGGTAGCCATCCAAGCTTCCTGAAGGAGGTTCGAGATCACATGCAGGACTCTTTCTTAAT
GCAGCCTGAGAAATATGGAAAACTGACAACTTGTACTGGTTGCCGAACACAGTGCAGGTTTTTTGATATG
ACTCAGTGTATAGGTCCTAATGGATATATGGAGCCATATTGTTCAACTGCTTGTATGAACAGTCACAAGA
CAAAATATGCAAAATCACAAAGTTTGGGAATTATTTGCCATTTTTGTAAGCGAAACTCTTTACCTCAATA
CCAAGCCACAATGCCTGATGGAAAACTGTACAACTTTTGCAATTCCAGTTGTGTGGCTAAATTTCAGGCT
CTAAGTATGCAGTCATCTCCAAATGGCCAGTTTGTAGCGCCAAGTGATATTCAGTTGAAATGCAACTACT
GCAAAAATTCCTTTTGTTCAAAACCAGAAATCCTGGAATGGGAGAACAAAGTGCATCAGTTCTGCAGCAA
AACTTGTTCAGATGACTATAAGAAGTTGCATTGCATAGTTACATATTGCGAATACTGTCAAGAGGAGAAG
ACTCTTCATGAAACAGTAAATTTCTCTGGCGTTAAGAGACCTTTCTGTAGTGAAGGCTGCAAATTATTAT
ACAAACAGGATTTTGCCAGACGTTTAGGATTGAGATGTGTTACTTGCAACTATTGTTCTCAGCTATGTAA
GAAGGGAGCAACTAAAGAACTCGATGGTGTTGTGAGAGATTTCTGCAGTGAAGATTGCTGTAAAAAATTT
CAGGATTGGTACTACAAGGCTGCAAGGTGTGACTGTTGTAAATCTCAAGGAACTCTTAAAGAGCGAGTTC
AGTGGCGTGGGGAAATGAAACATTTCTGTGATCAACATTGCTTACTGCGTTTCTACTGTCAACAAAATGA
GCCCAACATGACAACTCAGAAAGGACCTGAAAACTTACATTATGATCAGGGTTGTCAGACATCTCGAACC
AAAATGACAGGTTCAGCACCACCCCCTTCTCCAACACCTAACAAAGAGATGAAGAACAAAGCAGTTCTTT
GCAAACCTTTAACAATGACAAAAGCTACTTACTGTAAACCTCACATGCAGACCAAATCTTGTCAGACAGA
TGATACTTGGAGGACAGAATATGTTCCAGTGCCTATCCCTGTGCCTGTGTATATCCCAGTTCCTATGCAC
ATGTACAGTCAGAATATTCCTGTTCCTACTACAGTTCCTGTTCCTGTGTCTGCTGACTCCAGTGCATCCA
TGAACTCTGGGGTTCTTCTGGTTCGGCCATCACGGCTCTCCTCCAGTGGGACTCCCATGCTAGCAGGGGT
CTCTGAGTATGAGCTTCCCGAAGACCCTCGCTGGGAGCTGCCTCGGGACAGACTGGTCTTAGGCAAACCC
CTGGGAGAGGGCTGCTTTGGGCAGGTGGTGTTGGCAGAGGCTATCGGGCTGGACAAGGACAAACCCAACC
GTGTGACCAAAGTGGCTGTGAAGATGTTGAAGTCGGACGCAACAGAGAAAGACTTGTCAGACCTGATCTC
AGAAATGGAGATGATGAAGATGATCGGGAAGCATAAGAATATCATCAACCTGCTGGGGGCCTGCACGCAG
GATGGTCCCTTGTATGTCATCGTGGAGTATGCCTCCAAGGGCAACCTGCGGGAGTACCTGCAGGCCCGGA
GGCCCCCAGGGCTGGAATACTGCTACAACCCCAGCCACAACCCAGAGGAGCAGCTCTCCTCCAAGGACCT
GGTGTCCTGCGCCTACCAGGTGGCCCGAGGCATGGAGTATCTGGCCTCCAAGAAGTGCATACACCGAGAC
CTGGCAGCCAGGAATGTCCTGGTGACAGAGGACAATGTGATGAAGATAGCAGACTTTGGCCTCGCACGGG
ACATTCACCACATCGACTACTATAAAAAGACAACCAACGGCCGACTGCCTGTGAAGTGGATGGCACCCGA
GGCATTATTTGACCGGATCTACACCCACCAGAGTGATGTGTGGTCTTTCGGGGTGCTCCTGTGGGAGATC
TTCACTCTGGGCGGCTCCCCATACCCCGGTGTGCCTGTGGAGGAACTTTTCAAGCTGCTGAAGGAGGGTC
ACCGCATGGACAAGCCCAGTAACTGCACCAACGAGCTGTACATGATGATGCGGGACTGCTGGCATGCAGT
GCCCTCACAGAGACCCACCTTCAAGCAGCTGGTGGAAGACCTGGACCGCATCGTGGCCTTGACCTCCAAC
CAGGAGTACCTGGACCTGTCCATGCCCCTGGACCAGTACTCCCCCAGCTTTCCCGACACCCGGAGCTCTA
CGTGCTCCTCAGGGGAGGATTCCGTCTTCTCTCATGAGCCGCTGCCCGAGGAGCCCTGCCTGCCCCGACA
CCCAGCCCAGCTTGCCAATGGCGGACTCAAACGCCGCTGACTGCCACCCACACGCCCTCCCCAGACTCCA
CCGTCAGCTGGATCC
